>Addgene plasmid #136964 | pGGB_RT_tdTomato_li | addgene full sequence | sequence record 269098 | Addgene NGS Result
GACGAAAGGGCCTCGTGATACGCCTATTTTTATAGGTTAATGTCATGATAATAATGGTTTCTTAGACGTC
AGGTGGCACTTTTCGGGGAAATGTGCGCGGAACCCCTATTTGTTTATTTTTCTAAATACATTCAAATATG
TATCCGCTCATGAGACAATAACCCTGATAAATGCTTCAATAATATTGAAAAAGGAAGAGTATGAGTATTC
AACATTTCCGTGTCGCCCTTATTCCCTTTTTTGCGGCATTTTGCCTTCCTGTTTTTGCTCACCCAGAAAC
GCTGGTGAAAGTAAAAGATGCTGAAGATCAGTTGGGTGCACGAGTGGGTTACATCGAACTGGATCTCAAC
AGCGGTAAGATCCTTGAGAGTTTTCGCCCCGAAGAACGTTTTCCAATGATGAGCACTTTTAAAGTTCTGC
TATGTGGCGCGGTATTATCCCGTATTGACGCCGGGCAAGAGCAACTCGGTCGCCGCATACACTATTCTCA
GAATGACTTGGTTGAGTACTCACCAGTCACAGAAAAGCATCTTACGGATGGCATGACAGTAAGAGAATTA
TGCAGTGCTGCCATAACCATGAGTGATAACACTGCGGCCAACTTACTTCTGACAACGATCGGAGGACCGA
AGGAGCTAACCGCTTTTTTGCACAACATGGGGGATCATGTAACTCGCCTTGATCGTTGGGAACCGGAGCT
GAATGAAGCCATACCAAACGACGAGCGTGACACCACGATGCCTGTAGCAATGGCAACAACGTTGCGCAAA
CTATTAACTGGCGAACTACTTACTCTAGCTTCCCGGCAACAATTAATAGACTGGATGGAGGCGGATAAAG
TTGCAGGACCACTTCTGCGCTCGGCCCTTCCGGCTGGCTGGTTTATTGCTGATAAATCTGGAGCCGGTGA
GCGTGGCTCTCGAGGTATCATTGCAGCACTGGGGCCAGATGGTAAGCCCTCCCGTATCGTAGTTATCTAC
ACGACGGGGAGTCAGGCAACTATGGATGAACGAAATAGACAGATCGCTGAGATAGGTGCCTCACTGATTA
AGCATTGGTAACTGTCAGACCAAGTTTACTCATATATACTTTAGATTGATTTAAAACTTCATTTTTAATT
TAAAAGGATCTAGGTGAAGATCCTTTTTGATAATCTCATGACCAAAATCCCTTAACGTGAGTTTTCGTTC
CACTGAGCGTCAGACCCCGTAGAAAAGATCAAAGGATCTTCTTGAGATCCTTTTTTTCTGCGCGTAATCT
GCTGCTTGCAAACAAAAAAACCACCGCTACCAGCGGTGGTTTGTTTGCCGGATCAAGAGCTACCAACTCT
TTTTCCGAAGGTAACTGGCTTCAGCAGAGCGCAGATACCAAATACTGTTCTTCTAGTGTAGCCGTAGTTA
GGCCACCACTTCAAGAACTCTGTAGCACCGCCTACATACCTCGCTCTGCTAATCCTGTTACCAGTGGCTG
CTGCCAGTGGCGATAAGTCGTGTCTTACCGGGTTGGACTCAAGACGATAGTTACCGGATAAGGCGCAGCG
GTCGGGCTGAACGGGGGGTTCGTGCACACAGCCCAGCTTGGAGCGAACGACCTACACCGAACTGAGATAC
CTACAGCGTGAGCTATGAGAAAGCGCCACGCTTCCCGAAGGGAGAAAGGCGGACAGGTATCCGGTAAGCG
GCAGGGTCGGAACAGGAGAGCGCACGAGGGAGCTTCCAGGGGGAAACGCCTGGTATCTTTATAGTCCTGT
CGGGTTTCGCCACCTCTGACTTGAGCGTCGATTTTTGTGATGCTCGTCAGGGGGGCGGAGCCTATGGAAA
AACGCCAGCAACGCGGCCTTTTTACGGTTCCTGGCCTTTTGCTGGCCTTTTGCTCACATGTTCTTTCCTG
CGTTATCCCCTGATTCTGTGGATAACCGTATTACCGCCTTTGAGTGAGCTGATACCGCTCGCCGCAGCCG
AACGACCGAGCGCAGCGAGTCAGTGAGCGAGGAAGCGGAAGAGCGCCCAATACGCAAACCGCCTCTCCCC
GCGCGTTGGCCGATTCATTAATGCAGCTGGCACGACAGGTTTCCCGACTGGAAAGCGGGCAGTGAGCGCA
ACGCAATTAATGTGAGTTAGCTCACTCATTAGGCACCCCAGGCTTTACACTTTATGCTTCCGGCTCGTAT
GTTGTGTGGAATTGTGAGCGGATAACAATTTCACACGAGCTATTTAGGTGACACTATAGAAGTGAAGCTT
GGTCTCAAACAATGGTGAGCAAGGGCGAGGAGGTCATCAAAGAGTTCATGCGCTTCAAGGTGCGCATGGA
GGGCTCCATGAACGGCCACGAGTTCGAGATCGAGGGCGAGGGCGAGGGCCGCCCCTACGAGGGCACCCAG
ACCGCCAAGCTGAAGGTGACCAAGGGCGGCCCCCTGCCCTTCGCCTGGGACATCCTGTCCCCCCAGTTCA
TGTACGGCTCCAAGGCGTACGTGAAGCACCCCGCCGACATCCCCGATTACAAGAAGCTGTCCTTCCCCGA
GGGCTTCAAGTGGGAGCGCGTGATGAACTTCGAGGACGGCGGTCTGGTGACCGTGACCCAGGACTCCTCC
CTGCAGGACGGCACGCTGATCTACAAGGTGAAGATGCGCGGCACCAACTTCCCCCCCGACGGCCCCGTAA
TGCAGAAGAAGACCATGGGCTGGGAGGCCTCCACCGAGCGCCTGTACCCCCGCGACGGCGTGCTGAAGGG
CGAGATCCACCAGGCCCTGAAGCTGAAGGACGGCGGCCACTACCTGGTGGAGTTCAAGACCATCTACATG
GCCAAGAAGCCCGTGCAACTGCCCGGCTACTACTACGTGGACACCAAGCTGGACATCACCTCCCACAACG
AGGACTACACCATCGTGGAACAGTACGAGCGCTCCGAGGGCCGCCACCACCTGTTCCTGGGGCATGGCAC
CGGCAGCACCGGCAGCGGCAGCTCCGGCACCGCCTCCTCCGAGGACAACAACATGGCCGTCATCAAAGAG
TTCATGCGCTTCAAGGTGCGCATGGAGGGCTCCATGAACGGCCACGAGTTCGAGATCGAGGGCGAGGGCG
AGGGCCGCCCCTACGAGGGCACCCAGACCGCCAAGCTGAAGGTGACCAAGGGCGGCCCCCTGCCCTTCGC
CTGGGACATCCTGTCCCCCCAGTTCATGTACGGCTCCAAGGCGTACGTGAAGCACCCCGCCGACATCCCC
GATTACAAGAAGCTGTCCTTCCCCGAGGGCTTCAAGTGGGAGCGCGTGATGAACTTCGAGGACGGCGGTC
TGGTGACCGTGACCCAGGACTCCTCCCTGCAGGACGGCACGCTGATCTACAAGGTGAAGATGCGCGGCAC
CAACTTCCCCCCCGACGGCCCCGTAATGCAGAAGAAGACCATGGGCTGGGAGGCCTCCACCGAGCGCCTG
TACCCCCGCGACGGCGTGCTGAAGGGCGAGATCCACCAGGCCCTGAAGCTGAAGGACGGCGGCCACTACC
TGGTGGAGTTCAAGACCATCTACATGGCCAAGAAGCCCGTGCAACTGCCCGGCTACTACTACGTGGACAC
CAAGCTGGACATCACCTCCCACAACGAGGACTACACCATCGTGGAACAGTACGAGCGCTCCGAGGGCCGC
CACCACCTGTTCCTGTACGGCATGGACGAGCTGTACAAGGCAGCGGCCGCTTCAGGGAGTGGTTCCGGAA
GCGGCTCTGGATCGGGCTCAGGGAGTGGTTCCGGCAGCGGCTCTGGATCGGCTGCCGCAGCAATTGCTGG
CTTGAGACCGAATTCTCGCCCTATAGTGAGTCGTATTACCTGGCCGTCGTTTTACAACGTCGTGACTGGG
AAAACCCTGGCGTTACCCAACTTAATCGCCTTGCAGCACATCCCCCTTTCGCCAGCTGGCGTAATAGCGA
AGAGGCCCGCACCGATCGCCCTTCCCAACAGTTGCGCAGCCTGAATGGCGAATGGCGCCTGATGCGGTAT
TTTCTCCTTACGCATCTGTGCGGTATTTCACACCGCATATGGTGCACTCTCAGTACAATCTGCTCTGATG
CCGCATAGTTAAGCCAGCCCCGACACCCGCCAACACCCGCTGACGCGCCCTGACGGGCTTGTCTGCTCCC
GGCATCCGCTTACAGACAAGCTGTGACCGTCTCCGGGAGCTGCATGTGTCAGAGGTTTTCACCGTCATCA
CCGAAACGCGCGA
Features (pLannotate 1.2.2; 13 found; start..end, strand, type, name):
     96..200     +  promoter       AmpR promoter: bla
    201..1061    +  CDS            AmpR: β-lactamase; bla; confers resistance to ampicillin, carbenicillin, and related antibiotics
   1232..1820    +  rep_origin     ori: high-copy-number ColE1/pMB1/pBR322/pUC origin of replication
   2003..2095    +  CDS            lacI (fragment): lac repressor; lacI; The lac repressor binds to the lac operator to inhibit transcription in E. coli. This inhibition can be relieved by adding lactose or isopropyl-β-D-thiogalactopyranoside (IPTG).
   2108..2129    +  protein_bind   CAP binding site: CAP binding activates transcription in the presence of cAMP. E. coli catabolite activator protein
   2144..2174    +  promoter       lac promoter: promoter for the E. coli lac operon
   2182..2198    +  protein_bind   lac operator: The lac repressor binds to the lac operator to inhibit transcription in E. coli. This inhibition can be relieved by adding lactose or isopropyl-β-D-thiogalactopyranoside (IPTG). lac repressor encoded by lacI
   2212..2230    +  promoter       SP6 promoter: promoter for bacteriophage SP6 RNA polymerase
   2252..3679    +  CDS            tdTomato: tdTomato is a basic (constitutively fluorescent) orange fluorescent protein published in 2004, derived from Discosoma sp.. It is reported to be a somewhat slowly-maturing tandem dimer with low acid sensitivity.
   3800..3818    -  promoter       T7 promoter: promoter for bacteriophage T7 RNA polymerase
   3820..3972    +  CDS            lacZα (fragment): LacZα fragment of β-galactosidase; lacZ fragment
   3978..4077    -  misc_feature   bom (fragment): basis of mobility region from pBR322
   4179..1       -  CDS            rop (fragment) (across the origin): Rop protein, which maintains plasmids at low copy number; rop
