[The description below was written by a language model from this plasmid's Addgene catalogue record and pLannotate feature annotations shown in this document.]
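Description:
pGGB_RT_tdTomato_li is a small (about 4.2 kb) pUC19-derived entry plasmid that supplies an N-terminal tag module for the GreenGate system or comparable Golden Gate-based modular cloning schemes. It is propagated in E. coli as a high-copy plasmid through a ColE1/pUC-type origin and is selected with ampicillin via the bla β-lactamase gene and its native promoter. The remaining backbone annotations are leftovers typical of pUC-family vectors: short fragments of lacI, lacZα, rop and the bom region, plus the CAP binding site, lac promoter and lac operator.

The payload is the coding sequence of tdTomato, a constitutively fluorescent orange-red tandem-dimer protein derived from Discosoma, which the depositor describes as fused to a flexible linker so that it can be joined in frame to a downstream coding module. The linker itself is not annotated separately in the feature table, and the cloning sites and any type IIS recognition sites or overhangs that define the module are not given in the record. The insert sits between SP6 and T7 phage promoters that face inward from either side, features of the entry vector's cloning region rather than drivers of intended expression.

Although catalogued as a bacterial expression vector, the plasmid functions as a parts donor. In GreenGate assembly, an N-tag module is combined with separate promoter, coding sequence, C-tag, terminator and resistance modules in a single reaction to build a plant transformation construct. This module would therefore be used to make N-terminal tdTomato fusions for fluorescence imaging of a protein of interest. The promoter that ultimately drives expression comes from another module and is not part of this plasmid.
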