Addgene plasmid #136964: pGGB_RT_tdTomato_li
Purpose: Goldengate/Greengate N-tag module, containing tdTomato fused to a flexible linker
Depositing lab: Klaus Theres. Depositing organization: Max Planck Institute for Plant Breeding Research.
Backbone
  Vector backbone: pUC19
  Vector type: Bacterial Expression
Growth in bacteria
  Bacterial resistance: Ampicillin, 100 μg/mL
  Growth temperature: 37°C
  Growth strain: DH5alpha
  Copy number: High Copy
Gene/Insert
  Gene/Insert name: tandem Tomato
  Species: Synthetic
  Cloning method: Restriction Enzyme; 5′ cloning site unknown (unknown if destroyed); 3′ cloning site unknown (unknown if destroyed)
Terms and licenses: Academic/Nonprofit Terms; Industry Terms: Not Available to Industry
Depositor comments: For use in the Greengate system (DOI: 10.1371/journal.pone.0083043, Addgene: Kit # 1000000036) or similar Goldengate-based systems. This plasmid carries a Greengate N-tag module, containing tdTomato fused to a flexible linker described here DOI: 10.1073/pnas.1406446111.
How to cite: pGGB_RT_tdTomato_li was a gift from Klaus Theres (Addgene plasmid # 136964 ; http://n2t.net/addgene:136964 ; RRID:Addgene_136964)
